>Addgene plasmid #117451 | g5s pD47 | addgene full sequence | sequence record 226803 | Addgene NGS Result
AAATTTAAGCTACAACAAGGCAAGGCTTGACCGACAATTGCATGAAGAATCTGCTTAGGGTTAGGCGTTT
TGCGCTGCTTCGCGATGTACGGGCCAGATATACGCGTTGACATTGATTATTGACTAGTTATTAATAGTAA
TCAATTACGGGGTCATTAGTTCATAGCCCATATATGGAGTTCCGCGTTACATAACTTACGGTAAATGGCC
CGCCTGGCTGACCGCCCAACGACCCCCGCCCATTGACGTCAATAATGACGTATGTTCCCATAGTAACGCC
AATAGGGACTTTCCATTGACGTCAATGGGTGGAGTATTTACGGTAAACTGCCCACTTGGCAGTACATCAA
GTGTATCATATGCCAAGTACGCCCCCTATTGACGTCAATGACGGTAAATGGCCCGCCTGGCATTATGCCC
AGTACATGACCTTATGGGACTTTCCTACTTGGCAGTACATCTACGTATTAGTCATCGCTATTACCATGGT
GATGCGGTTTTGGCAGTACATCAATGGGCGTGGATAGCGGTTTGACTCACGGGGATTTCCAAGTCTCCAC
CCCATTGACGTCAATGGGAGTTTGTTTTGGCACCAAAATCAACGGGACTTTCCAAAATGTCGTAACAACT
CCGCCCCATTGACGCAAATGGGCGGTAGGCGTGTACGGTGGGAGGTCTATATAAGCAGAGCTCTCTGGCT
AACTAGAGAACCCACTGCTTACTGGCTTATCGAAATTAATACGACTCACTATAGGGAGACCCAAGCTGGC
TAGTTAAGCTTGATCAAACAAGTTTGTACAAAAAAGCAGGCTTAGAAGGAGATAGAACCATGGAGGACGG
CGTCTATGAACCCCCAGACCTGACTCCGGAGGAGCGGATGGAGCTGGAGAACATCCGGCGGCGGAAGCAG
GAGCTGCTGGTGGAGATTCAGCGCCTGCGGGAGGAGCTCAGTGAAGCCATGAGCGAGGTGGAGGGGCTGG
AGGCCAATGAGGGCAGTAAGACCTTGCAACGGAACCGGAAGATGGCAATGGGCAGGAAGAAGTTCAACAT
GGACCCCAAGAAGGGGATCCAGTTCTTGGTGGAGAATGAACTGCTGCAGAACACACCCGAGGAGATCGCC
CGCTTCCTGTACAAGGGCGAGGGGCTGAACAAGACAGCCATCGGGGACTACCTGGGGGAGAGGGAAGAAC
TGAACCTGGCAGTGCTCCATGCTTTTGTGGATCTGCATGAGTTCACCGACCTCAATCTGGTGCAGGCCCT
CAGGCAGTTTCTATGGAGCTTTCGCCTACCCGGAGAGGCCCAGAAAATTGACCGGATGATGGAGGCCTTC
GCCCAGCGATACTGCCTGTGCAACCCTGGGGTTTTCCAGTCCACAGACACGTGCTATGTGCTGTCCTTCG
CCGTCATCATGCTCAACACCAGTCTCCACAATCCCAATGTCCGGGACAAGCCGGGCCTGGAGCGCTTTGT
GGCCATGAACCGGGGCATCAACGAGGGCGGGGACCTGCCTGAGGAGCTGCTCAGGAACCTGTACGACAGC
ATCCGAAATGAGCCCTTCAAGATTCCTGAGGATGACGGGAATGACCTGACCCACACCTTCTTCAACCCGG
ACCGGGAGGGCTGGCTCCTGAAGCTGGGAGGGGGCCGGGTGAAGACGTGGAAGCGGCGCTGGTTTATCCT
CACAGACAACTGCCTCTACTACTTTGAGTACACCACGGACAAGGAGCCCCGAGGAATCATCCCCCTGGAG
AATCTGAGCATCCGAGAGGTGGACGACCCCCGGAAACCGAACTGCTTTGAACTTTACATCCCCAACAACA
AGGGGCAGCTCATCAAAGCCTGCAAAACTGAGGCGGACGGCCGAGTGGTGGAGGGAAACCACATGGTGTA
CCGGATCTCGGCCCCCACGCAGGAGGAGAAGGACGAGTGGATCAAGTCCATCCAGGCGGCTGTGAGTGTG
GACCCCTTCTATGAGATGCTGGCAGCGAGAAAGAAGCGGATTTCAGTCAAGAAGAAGCAGGAGCAGCCCG
ACCCAGCTTTCTTGTACAAAGTGGTTCGATCTAGAATGGCTAGCAAAGGAGAAGAACTTTTCACTGGAGT
TGTCCCAATTCTTGTTGAATTAGATGGTGATGTTAATGGGCACAAATTTTCTGTCAGTGGAGAGGGTGAA
GGTGATGCTACATACGGAAAGCTTACCCTTAAATTTATTTGCACTACTGGAAAACTACCTGTTCCATGGC
CAACACTTGTCACTACTTTCTCTTATGGTGTTCAATGCTTTTCCCGTTATCCGGATCATATGAAACGGCA
TGACTTTTTCAAGAGTGCCATGCCCGAAGGTTATGTACAGGAACGCACTATATCTTTCAAAGATGACGGG
AACTACAAGACGCGTGCTGAAGTCAAGTTTGAAGGTGATACCCTTGTTAATCGTATCGAGTTAAAAGGTA
TTGATTTTAAAGAAGATGGAAACATTCTCGGACACAAACTCGAGTACAACTATAACTCACACAATGTATA
CATCACGGCAGACAAACAAAAGAATGGAATCAAAGCTAACTTCAAAATTCGCCACAACATTGAAGATGGA
TCCGTTCAACTAGCAGACCATTATCAACAAAATACTCCAATTGGCGATGGCCCTGTCCTTTTACCAGACA
ACCATTACCTGTCGACACAATCTGCCCTTTCGAAAGATCCCAACGAAAAGCGTGACCACATGGTCCTTCT
TGAGTTTGTAACTGCTGCTGGGATTACACATGGCATGGATGAGCTCTACAAATAATGAATTAAACCCGCT
GATCAGCCTCGACTGTGCCTTCTAGTTGCCAGCCATCTGTTGTTTGCCCCTCCCCCGTGCCTTCCTTGAC
CCTGGAAGGTGCCACTCCCACTGTCCTTTCCTAATAAAATGAGGAAATTGCATCGCATTGTCTGAGTAGG
TGTCATTCTATTCTGGGGGGTGGGGTGGGGCAGGACAGCAAGGGGGAGGATTGGGAAGACAATAGCAGGC
ATGCTGGGGATGCGGTGGGCTCTATGGCTTCTGAGGCGGAAAGAACCAGCTGGGGCTCTAGGGGGTATCC
CC
[124 nt withheld, positions 3083-3206]
C
[91 nt withheld, positions 3208-3298]
A
[49 nt withheld, positions 3300-3348]
CCTTTGACGTTGGAGTCCACGTTCTTT
[37 nt withheld, positions 3376-3412]
ACCCTATCTCGGTCTATTCTTTTGATTTATAAGGGATTTTGCCGATTTCGGCCTATTGGTTAAAAAATGA
GCTGATTTAACAAAAATTTAACGCGAATTAATTCTGTGGAATGTGTGTCAGTTAGGGTGTGGAAAGTCCC
CAGGCTCCCCAGCAGGCAGAAGTATGCAAAGCATGCATCTCAATTAGTCAGCAACCAGGTGTGGAAAGTC
CCCAGGCTCCCCAGCAGGCAGAAGTATGCAAAGCATGCATCTCAATTAGTCAGCAACCATAGTCCCGCCC
CTAACTCCGCCCATCCCGCCCCTAACTCCGCCCAGTTCCGCCCATTCTCCGCCCCATGGCTGACTAATTT
TTTTTATTTATGCAGAGGCCGAGGCCGCCTCTGCCTCTGAGCTATTCCAGAAGTAGTGAGGAGGCTTTTT
TGGAGGCCTAGGCTTTTGCAAAAAGCTCCCGGGAGCTTGTATATCCATTTTCGGATCTGATCAAGAGACA
GGATGAGGATCGTTTCGCATGATTGAACAAGATGGATTGCACGCAGGTTCTCCGGCCGCTTGGGTGGAGA
GGCTATTCGGCTATGACTGGGCACAACAGACAATCGGCTGCTCTGATGCCGCCGTGTTCCGGCTGTCAGC
GCAGGGGCGCCCGGTTCTTTTTGTCAAGACCGACCTGTCCGGTGCCCTGAATGAACTGCAGGACGAGGCA
GCGCGGCTATCGTGGCTGGCCACGACGGGCGTTCCTTGCGCAGCTGTGCTCGACGTTGTCACTGAAGCGG
GAAGGGACTGGCTGCTATTGGGCGAAGTGCCGGGGCAGGATCTCCTGTCATCTCACCTTGCTCCTGCCGA
GAAAGTATCCATCATGGCTGATGCAATGCGGCGGCTGCATACGCTTGATCCGGCTACCTGCCCATTCGAC
CACCAAGCGAAACATCGCATCGAGCGAGCACGTACTCGGATGGAAGCCGGTCTTGTCGATCAGGATGATC
TGGACGAAGAGCATCAGGGGCTCGCGCCAGCCGAACTGTTCGCCAGGCTCAAGGCGCGCATGCCCGACGG
CGAGGATCTCGTCGTGACCCATGGCGATGCCTGCTTGCCGAATATCATGGTGGAAAATGGCCGCTTTTCT
GGATTCATCGACTGTGGCCGGCTGGGTGTGGCGGACCGCTATCAGGACATAGCGTTGGCTACCCGTGATA
TTGCTGAAGAGCTTGGCGGCGAATGGGCTGACCGCTTCCTCGTGCTTTACGGTATCGCCGCTCCCGATTC
GCAGCGCATCGCCTTCTATCGCCTTCTTGACGAGTTCTTCTGAGCGGGACTCTGGGGTTCGCGAAATGAC
CGACCAAGCGACGCCCAACCTGCCATCACGAGATTTCGATTCCACCGCCGCCTTCTATGAAAGGTTGGGC
TTCGGAATCGTTTTCCGGGACGCCGGCTGGATGATCCTCCAGCGCGGGGATCTCATGCTGGAGTTCTTCG
CCCACCCCAACTTGTTTATTGCAGCTTATAATGGTTACAAATAAAGCAATAGCATCACAAATTTCACAAA
TAAAGCATTTTTTTCACTGCATTCTAGTTGTGGTTTGTCCAAACTCATCAATGTATCTTATCATGTCTGT
ATACCGTCGACCTCTAGCTAGAGCTTGGCGTAATCATGGTCATAGCTGTTTCCTGTGTGAAATTGTTATC
CGCTCACAATTCCACACAACATACGAGCCGGAAGCATAAAGTGTAAAGCCTGGGGTGCCTAATGAGTGAG
CTAACTCACATTAATTGCGTTGCGCTCACTGCCCGCTTTCCAGTCGGGAAACCTGTCGTGCCAGCTGCAT
TAATGAATCGGCCAACGCGCGGGGAGAGGCGGTTTGCGTATTGGGCGCTCTTCCGCTTCCTCGCTCACTG
ACTCGCTGCGCTCGGTCGTTCGGCTGCGGCGAGCGGTATCAGCTCACTCAAAGGCGGTAATACGGTTATC
CACAGAATCAGGGGATAACGCAGGAAAGAACATGTGAGCAAAAGGCCAGCAAAAGGCCAGGAACCGTAAA
AAGGCCGCGTTGCTGGCGTTTTTCCATAGGCTCCGCCCCCCTGACGAGCATCACAAAAATCGACGCTCAA
GTCAGAGGTGGCGAAACCCGACAGGACTATAAAGATACCAGGCGTTTCCCCCTGGAAGCTCCCTCGTGCG
CTCTCCTGTTCCGACCCTGCCGCTTACCGGATACCTGTCCGCCTTTCTCCCTTCGGGAAGCGTGGCGCTT
TCTCATAGCTCACGCTGTAGGTATCTCAGTTCGGTGTAGGTCGTTCGCTCCAAGCTGGGCTGTGTGCACG
AACCCCCCGTTCAGCCCGACCGCTGCGCCTTATCCGGTAACTATCGTCTTGAGTCCAACCCGGTAAGACA
CGACTTATCGCCACTGGCAGCAGCCACTGGTAACAGGATTAGCAGAGCGAGGTATGTAGGCGGTGCTACA
GAGTTCTTGAAGTGGTGGCCTAACTACGGCTACACTAGAAGAACAGTATTTGGTATCTGCGCTCTGCTGA
AGCCAGTTACCTTCGGAAAAAGAGTTGGTAGCTCTTGATCCGGCAAACAAACCACCGCTGGTAGCGGTGG
TTTTTTTGTTTGCAAGCAGCAGATTACGCGCAGAAAAAAAGGATCTCAAGAAGATCCTTTGATCTTTTCT
ACGGGGTCTGACGCTCAGTGGAACGAAAACTCACGTTAAGGGATTTTGGTCATGAGATTATCAAAAAGGA
TCTTCACCTAGATCCTTTTAAATTAAAAATGAAGTTTTAAATCAATCTAAAGTATATATGAGTAAACTTG
GTCTGACAGTTACCAATGCTTAATCAGTGAGGCACCTATCTCAGCGATCTGTCTATTTCGTTCATCCATA
GTTGCCTGACTCCCCGTCGTGTAGATAACTACGATACGGGAGGGCTTACCATCTGGCCCCAGTGCTGCAA
TGATACCGCGAGACCCACGCTCACCGGCTCCAGATTTATCAGCAATAAACCAGCCAGCCGGAAGGGCCGA
GCGCAGAAGTGGTCCTGCAACTTTATCCGCCTCCATCCAGTCTATTAATTGTTGCCGGGAAGCTAGAGTA
AGTAGTTCGCCAGTTAATAGTTTGCGCAACGTTGTTGCCATTGCTACAGGCATCGTGGTGTCACGCTCGT
CGTTTGGTATGGCTTCATTCAGCTCCGGTTCCCAACGATCAAGGCGAGTTACATGATCCCCCATGTTGTG
CAAAAAAGCGGTTAGCTCCTTCGGTCCTCCGATCGTTGTCAGAAGTAAGTTGGCCGCAGTGTTATCACTC
ATGGTTATGGCAGCACTGCATAATTCTCTTACTGTCATGCCATCCGTAAGATGCTTTTCTGTGACTGGTG
AGTACTCAACCAAGTCATTCTGAGAATAGTGTATGCGGCGACCGAGTTGCTCTTGCCCGGCGTCAATACG
GGATAATACCGCGCCACATAGCAGAACTTTAAAAGTGCTCATCATTGGAAAACGTTCTTCGGGGCGAAAA
CTCTCAAGGATCTTACCGCTGTTGAGATCCAGTTCGATGTAACCCACTCGTGCACCCAACTGATCTTCAG
CATCTTTTACTTTCACCAGCGTTTCTGGGTGAGCAAAAACAGGAAGGCAAAATGCCGCAAAAAAGGGAAT
AAGGGCGACACGGAAATGTTGAATACTCATACTCTTCCTTTTTCAATATTATTGAAGCATTTATCAGGGT
TATTGTCTCATGAGCGGATACATATTTGAATGTATTTAGAAAAATAAACAAATAGGGGTTCCGCGCACAT
TTCCCCGAAAAGTGCCACCTGACGTCGACGGATCGGGAGATCTCCCGATCCCCTATGGTGCACTCTCAGT
ACAATCTGCTCTGATGCCGCATAGTTAAGCCAGTATCTGCTCCCTGCTTGTGTGTTGGAGGTCGCTGAGT
AGTGCGCGAGCA
Features (pLannotate 1.2.2; 23 found; start..end, strand, type, name):
    109..488     +  enhancer       CMV enhancer: human cytomegalovirus immediate early enhancer
    489..692     +  promoter       CMV promoter: human cytomegalovirus (CMV) immediate early promoter
    688..721     +  LTR            5' LTR (truncated) (fragment): truncated 5' long terminal repeat (LTR) from HIV-1
    737..755     +  promoter       T7 promoter: promoter for bacteriophage T7 RNA polymerase
    788..812     +  protein_bind   attB1: mutant version of attB; recombination site for the Gateway® BP reaction BP Clonase™
    830..2029    +  CDS            CYTH2: CYH2_HUMAN - Also known as ARNO, PSCD2, PSCD2L. Experimental evidence at protein level: Swiss-Prot protein existence level 1. Acts as a guanine-nucleotide exchange factor (GEF). Promotes guanine-nucleotide exchange on ARF1, ARF3 and ARF6. Activates ARF factors through replacement of GDP with GTP (By similarity). The cell membrane form, in association with ARL4 proteins, recruits ARF6 to the plasma membrane (PubMed:17398095). Involved in neurite growth (By similarity). From Homo sapiens (Human).
   2031..2055    -  protein_bind   attB2: mutant version of attB; recombination site for the Gateway® BP reaction BP Clonase™
   2066..2785    +  CDS            Cycle 3 GFP: Cycle 3 GFP (Crameri et al., 1996) mammalian codon-optimized
   2813..3037    +  polyA_signal   bGH poly(A) signal: bovine growth hormone polyadenylation signal
   3041..3062    +  promoter       SV40 promoter (fragment): SV40 enhancer and early promoter
   3083..3511    +  rep_origin     f1 ori (sequence partly withheld): f1 bacteriophage origin of replication; arrow indicates direction of (+) strand synthesis
   3525..3854    +  promoter       SV40 promoter: SV40 enhancer and early promoter
   3921..4712    +  CDS            neo: KKA2_KLEPN - Also known as kan, nptII. Experimental evidence at protein level: Swiss-Prot protein existence level 1. Resistance to kanamycin, neomycin, paromomycin, ribostamycin, butirosin and gentamicin B. From Klebsiella pneumoniae.
   4738..4896    +  CDS            ble (fragment): BLE_KLEPN - Experimental evidence at protein level: Swiss-Prot protein existence level 1. Binding protein with a strong affinity to the bleomycin family of antibiotics. Binds to CL990; an antimitotic-antibiotic compound. From Klebsiella pneumoniae.
   4891..5012    +  polyA_signal   SV40 poly(A) signal: SV40 polyadenylation signal
   5085..5101    -  protein_bind   lac operator: The lac repressor binds to the lac operator to inhibit transcription in E. coli. This inhibition can be relieved by adding lactose or isopropyl-β-D-thiogalactopyranoside (IPTG). lac repressor encoded by lacI
   5109..5139    -  promoter       lac promoter: promoter for the E. coli lac operon
   5154..5175    -  protein_bind   CAP binding site: CAP binding activates transcription in the presence of cAMP. E. coli catabolite activator protein
   5188..5280    -  CDS            lacI (fragment): lac repressor; lacI; The lac repressor binds to the lac operator to inhibit transcription in E. coli. This inhibition can be relieved by adding lactose or isopropyl-β-D-thiogalactopyranoside (IPTG).
   5463..6051    -  rep_origin     ori: high-copy-number ColE1/pMB1/pBR322/pUC origin of replication
   6222..7082    -  CDS            AmpR: β-lactamase; bla; confers resistance to ampicillin, carbenicillin, and related antibiotics
   7083..7187    -  promoter       AmpR promoter: bla
   7246..7298    -  misc_feature   bom (fragment): basis of mobility region from pBR322
