[The description below was written by a language model from this plasmid's Addgene catalogue record and pLannotate feature annotations shown in this document.]
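Description:
g5s pD47 is a mammalian expression plasmid built on the Gateway destination vector pcDNA-DEST47, carrying the human CYTH2 coding sequence (cytohesin-2, also known as ARNO) fused at its C terminus to GFP. The sequenced plasmid is about 7.3 kb. It is propagated in E. coli through a high-copy ColE1/pUC-type origin with ampicillin selection from the β-lactamase gene. An f1 origin is also present, which would allow single-stranded DNA production. For mammalian cells, a neomycin phosphotransferase gene driven by the SV40 enhancer/early promoter and terminated by an SV40 polyadenylation signal provides a marker for G418 selection of stable transfectants.

The expression cassette consists of the human cytomegalovirus immediate early enhancer and promoter, followed by a T7 promoter that can serve for in vitro transcription. Next comes the roughly 1.2 kb CYTH2 open reading frame, flanked by attB1 and attB2 sites. These sites are the footprint of Gateway recombination, consistent with the recorded cloning method. Immediately downstream of attB2 lies the vector-encoded Cycle 3 GFP coding sequence, so the attB2 site sits between the two coding sequences. The cassette ends with a bovine growth hormone polyadenylation signal. Short annotated fragments such as the truncated HIV-1 LTR, lacI, ble and bom matches are most likely backbone remnants or annotation artefacts rather than functional elements.

CYTH2 is a guanine-nucleotide exchange factor that activates ARF family GTPases, including ARF1, ARF3 and ARF6. The stated purpose is simply expression of Cyth2, and the GFP fusion would suit fluorescence-based detection or localisation of the protein in transfected mammalian cells.
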