Addgene plasmid #117451: g5s pD47
Purpose: Expression of Cyth2
Depositing lab: Richard Kahn. Depositing organization: Emory University.
Backbone
  Vector backbone: pcDNA-DEST47
  Vector type: Mammalian Expression
Growth in bacteria
  Bacterial resistance: Ampicillin, 100 μg/mL
  Growth temperature: 37°C
  Growth strain: DH5alpha
  Copy number: High Copy
Gene/Insert
  Gene/Insert name: Cyth2 (alt name: ARNO)
  Species: H. sapiens (human)
  Insert size (bp): 1200
  Entrez Gene: CYTH2 (a.k.a. ARNO, CTS18, CTS18.1, PSCD2, PSCD2L, SEC7L, Sec7p-L, Sec7p-like, cytohesin-2)
  Tag / fusion protein: GFP (C terminal on insert)
  Cloning method: Gateway Cloning
Terms and licenses: Academic/Nonprofit Terms; Industry Terms: Not Available to Industry
How to cite: g5s pD47 was a gift from Richard Kahn (Addgene plasmid # 117451 ; http://n2t.net/addgene:117451 ; RRID:Addgene_117451)
